>Addgene plasmid #210156 | pRH3046 | addgene full sequence | sequence record 416304 | Addgene NGS Result
GCTGCTTGGCGGTCGAGTTTATCATTATCAATACTGCCATTTCAAAGAATACGTAAATAATTAATAGTAG
TGATTTTCCTAACTTTATTTAGTCAAAAAATTAGCCTTTTAATTCTGCTGTAACCCGTACATGCCCAAAA
TAGGGGGCGGGTTACACAGAATATATAACATCGTAGGTGTCTGGGTGAACAGTTTATTCCTGGCATCCAC
TAAATATAATGGAGCCCGCTTTTTAAGCTGGCATCCAGAAAAAAAAAGAATCCCAGCACCAAAATATTGT
TTTCTTCACCAACCATCAGTTCATAGGTCCATTCTCTTAGCGCAACTACAGAGAACAGGGGCACAAACAG
GCAAAAAACGGGCACAACCTCAATGGAGTGATGCAACCTGCCTGGAGTAAATGATGACACAAGGCAATTG
ACCCACGCATGTATCTATCTCATTTTCTTACACCTTCTATTACCTTCTGCTCTCTCTGATTTGGAAAAAG
CTGAAAAAAAAGGTTGAAACCAGTTCCCTGAAATTATTCCCCTACTTGACTAATAAGTATATAAAGACGG
TAGGTATTGATTGTAATTCTGTAAATCTATTTCTTAAACTTCTTAAATTCTACTTTTATAGTTAGTCTTT
TTTTTAGTTTTAAAACACCAAGAACTTAGTTTCGACGGATCTGCAGGAATTCGATATCAAGCTTATCGAT
ACCGTCGACCTCGAGAATGGCTGCCGTCACATTACATCTAAGAGCTGAAACTAAACCCCTAGAGGCACGT
GCTGCCTTAACACCTACCACGGTTAAAAAACTGATAGCTAAGGGCTTCAAAATATATGTAGAGGACAGTC
CACAATCTACTTTCAATATTAACGAATATCGTCAAGCAGGTGCCATTATAGTGCCTGCAGGTTCATGGAA
AACCGCTCCACGCGACAGAATCATTATAGGTTTGAAGGAAATGCCTGAAACCGATACTTTCCCTCTAGTC
CACGAACACATCCAGTTTGCTCACTGCTACAAAGACCAAGCTGGGTGGCAAAATGTCCTTATGAGATTTA
TTAAGGGACACGGTACTCTATATGATTTGGAATTTTTGGAAAATGACCAAGGTAGAAGAGTTGCTGCCTT
TGGATTTTACGCTGGGTTCGCAGGTGCAGCCCTTGGTGTAAGAGACTTGGCATTCAAGCAAACGCATTCT
GACGATGAAGACTTGCCTGCAGTGTCGCCTTACCCCAATGAAAAGGCATTGGTTAAAGATGTTACCAAAG
ATTATAAAGAAGCCTTAGCCACCGGAGCCAGAAAGCCAACCGTGTTAATCATTGGTGCGCTAGGAAGATG
TGGTTCCGGTGCCATCGATCTGTTGCACAAAGTTGGTATTCCAGATGCTAACATATTAAAATGGGATATC
AAAGAAACTTCCCGTGGTGGTCCCTTTGACGAAATTCCACAAGCTGATATTTTTATCAATTGTATATATC
TATCGAAGCCAATTGCTCCTTTCACTAACATGGAGAAACTGAATAATCCTAACAGAAGACTAAGGACCGT
GGTGGACGTATCAGCAGACACTACCAACCCTCACAACCCCATCCCAATATACACTGTGGCTACTGTGTTT
AACAAACCTACCGTTCTGGTACCTACCACTGCCGGGCCTAAATTATCTGTCATCTCTATTGATCACTTGC
CTTCTTTGCTGCCAAGAGAAGCTTCAGAATTTTTCTCTCATGATCTCTTACCATCTTTAGAGCTCCTACC
TCAAAGAAAAACTGCTCCTGTCTGGGTTAGAGCCAAGAAATTGTTCGATAGACATTGCGCTCGTGTTAAA
AGATCTTCAAGATTGGGTCGACGGATCCCCGGGTTAATTAACAGTAAAGGAGAAGAACTTTTCACTGGAG
TTGTCCCAATTCTTGTTGAATTAGATGGTGATGTTAATGGGCACAAATTTTCTGTCAGTGGAGAGGGTGA
AGGTGATGCAACATACGGAAAACTTACCCTTAAATTTATTTGCACTACTGGAAAACTACCTGTTCCATGG
CCAACACTTGTCACTACTTTCACTTATGGTGTTCAATGCTTTTCAAGATACCCAGATCATATGAAACGGC
ATGACTTTTTCAAGAGTGCCATGCCCGAAGGTTATGTACAGGAAAGAACTATATTTTTCAAAGATGACGG
GAACTACAAGACACGTGCTGAAGTCAAGTTTGAAGGTGATACCCTTGTTAATAGAATCGAGTTAAAAGGT
ATTGATTTTAAAGAAGATGGAAACATTCTTGGACACAAATTGGAATACAACTATAACTCACACAATGTAT
ACATCATGGCAGACAAACAAAAGAATGGAATCAAAGTTAACTTCAAAATTAGACACAACATTGAAGATGG
AAGCGTTCAACTAGCAGACCATTATCAACAAAATACTCCAATTGGCGATGGCCCTGTCCTTTTACCAGAC
AACCATTACCTGTCCACACAATCTGCCCTTTCGAAAGATCCCAACGAAAAGAGAGACCACATGGTCCTTC
TTGAGTTTGTAACAGCTGCTGGGATTACACATGGCATGGATGAACTATACAAATAGGGCGCGCCACTTCT
AAATAAGCGAATTTCTTATGATTTATGATTTTTATTATTAAATAAGTTATAAAAAAAATAAGTGTATACA
AATTTTAAAGTGACTCTTAGGTTTTAAAACGAAAATTCTTATTCTTGAGTAACTCTTTCCTGTAGGTCAG
GTTGCTTTCTCAGGTATAGTATGAGGTCGCTCTTATTGACCACACCTCTACCGGCAGCCCTATAGTGAGT
CGTATTACGCGCGCTCACTGGCCGTCGTTTTACAACGTCGTGACTGGGAAAACCCTGGCGTTACCCAACT
TAATCGCCTTGCAGCACATCCCCCTTTCGCCAGCTGGCGTAATAGCGAAGAGGCCCGCACCGATCGCCCT
TCCCAACAGTTGCGCAGCCTGAATGGCGAATGG
[124 nt withheld, positions 2974-3097]
C
[91 nt withheld, positions 3099-3189]
A
[49 nt withheld, positions 3191-3239]
CCTTTGACGTTGGAGTCCACGTTCTTT
[37 nt withheld, positions 3267-3303]
ACCCTATCTCGGTCTATTCTTTTGATTTATAAGGGATTTTGCCGATTTCGGCCTATTGGTTAAAAAATGA
GCTGATTTAACAAAAATTTAACGCGAATTTTAACAAAATATTAACGCTTACAATTTCCTGATGCGGTATT
TTCTCCTTACGCATCTGTGCGGTATTTCACACCGCATAGATCTTATGTATGAAATTCTTAAAAAAGGACA
CCTGTAAGCGTTGATTTCTATGTATGAAGTCCACATTTGATGTAATCATAACAAAGCCTAAAAAATAGGT
ATATCATTTTATAATTATTTGCTGTACAAGTATATCAATAAACTTATATATTACTTGTTTTCTAGATAAG
CTTCGTAACCGACAGTTTCTAACTTTTGTGCTTTGACAAGAACTTCTTCTTCTTGCTTTAATAAAAACTG
TTCCATTTTCGTTGTATAACTTGAATCATAAGCGCCAAGCAGTCTGACAGCCAACAGCGCAGCGTTCGTA
CTATTATTAATAGCGACGGTAGCTACTGGAACACCTCTAGGCATTTGCACAATTGAATGTAAAGAATCTA
CTCCATCTAGACAAGAACCTTTTACGGGCACACCGATGACAGGAAGTGGTGTCATTGCAGCCACCATACC
TGGCAAGTGAGCAGCCCCACCAGCTCCAGCGATAATTGTTTTAATTCCACGCTTGCTTGCGGAAATAGCA
TATGCTGACATCCTATGTGGAGTTCTATGAGCAGAGACTATTGTCACTTCAAATGGAACGCCAAAATCTT
TTAAAACCGCACATGCGGCAGACATTACCGGCAAGTCAGAGTCTGATCCCATGATGATTCCAACCAATGG
TTTGACCATTGCTTCCAAGTCCAACTTTTGAGCGACAGAGATTTTGATTGGAATATCAGTTCTACCTGTA
ATGTAGTTCAGCCTTTGTTCACATTCCGCCATACTGGAGGCAATAATATTTATGTGACCTACTTTTCTGT
TAGGTCTAGACTCTTTTCCATATAAGTACACTGAGGAACCTGGAGTCGCCAATGCTCTTTCGCAAGTTTC
TAGCTCTTTATCTTTTGTATGTTTGTCTCCAAGAACATTTAGCATAATGGCGTTCGTTGTAATGGTGGAG
AAAGATGTGAAATTCTTTGGCATTGGCAAATCCAATATTGATCTCAAATGAGCTTCAAATTGAGAAGTGA
CGCAAGCATCAATGGTATAATGTCCAGAGTTGTGAGGCCTTGGGGCAATTTCGTTAATAAGCAATTCCCC
TGTTTCTAAATAGAACATTTCCACACCAAATATACCACAACCGGGAAAAGATTTGATTGCATTTTCTGCC
AACAACTTCGCCTTAAGTTGAACGGAGTCCGGAACTCTAGCAGGCGCATAACATAAGTCACAAATATTGT
CCTTGTGGATAGTCTCTACAATTGGGTAAGAAAACACTAAACCGTTAACAGACCTCACAATCATGACTGC
TAATTCTTTAGTAAATGGTGCCCATTTTTCGGCGTACAAAGGACGATCCTTCAGTACTTCCAAAGCTTCC
GGAATCATTTCCTTATTCTTTACAACGAAGTTACCTCTTCCATCGTATGCCAAAGTCCTCGACTTCAAGA
CGAATGGAAAACCCAAATCTCTTCCAACATTCAATAGGGACGTCTCACTGGCTTGTTCCACAGGAACACT
TTGGGTAACTGCTATACCATTTTTGATTAAATGCTCTTTTTGAATATATTTGTCTTGTATCAATCTGATT
GTTTCTGGAGAAGGGTAAATTTTTAATTTGGGATGTTTTACTTGAAGATTCTTTAGTGTAGGAACATCAA
CATGCTCAATCTCAATCGTTAGCACATCACATTTTTCAGCTAGTTTTTCGATATCAAGAGGATTGGAAAA
GGAGCCATTAACGTGGTCATTGGAGTTGCTTATTTGTTTGGCAGGAGAATTTTCAGCATCTAGTATTACC
GTCTTAATGTTGAGCCTGTTTGCTGCCTCAACAATCATACGTCCCAATTGTCCCCCTCCTAATATACCAA
CTGTTCTAGAATCCATACTTGATTGTTTTGTCCGATTTTCTTGTTTTTCTTGATTGTTATAGTAGGATGT
ACTTAGAAGAGAGATCCAACGATTTTACGCACCAATTTATACATGAAATGCTCCATAATATTGTCCATTT
AGTTCTTAATAAAAGGTCAGCAAGAGTCAATCACTTAGTATTACCCGGTTCGTAGCCATGCAACAAGAGT
CATTTGTCAGCATAGCTGTAATAATCAATCATGACGTAAGAAATGTATCATAATTAAAAGTTGTTAAAGA
TGTCAGTGTTATGTTGGTGTTACAAAATTCTCGGCTTCTCACTAATATTTAATATCTCTTAAATTTTATC
TGTCTTTGATTCTTTTAAGAAAAGTTATGTATTATTCAAGAATTAATTCAGATCTATTCTTTTGATTTAT
AAGGGATTTTGCCGATTTCGGCCTATTGGTTAAAAAATGAGCTGATTTAACAAAAATTTAACGCGAATTT
TAACAAAATATTAACGCTTACAATTTCCTGATGCGGTATTTTCTCCTTACGCATCTGTGCGGTATTTCAC
ACCGCATATGGTGCACTCTCAGTACAATCTGCTCTGATGCCGCATAGTTAAGCCAGCCCCGACACCCGCC
AACACCCGCTGACGCGCCCTGACGGGCTTGTCTGCTCCCGGCATCCGCTTACAGACAAGCTGTGACCGTC
TCCGGGAGCTGCATGTGTCAGAGGTTTTCACCGTCATCACCGAAACGCGCGAGACGAAAGGGCCTCGTGA
TACGCCTATTTTTATAGGTTAATGTCATGATCTTTTTGTGTGGTGCCCTCCTCCTTGTCAATATTAATGT
TAAAGTGCAATTCTTTTTCCTTATCACGTTGAGCCATTAGTATCAATTTGCTTACCTGTATTCCTTTACA
TCCTCCTTTTTCTCCTTCTTGATAAATGTATGTAGATTGCGTATATAGTTTCGTCTACCCTATGAACATA
TTCCATTTTGTAATTTCGTGTCGTTTCTATTATGAATTTCATTTATAAAGTTTATGTACAAATATCATAA
AAAAAGAGAATCTTTTTAAGCAAGGATTTTCTTAACTTCTTCGGCGACAGCATCACCGACTTCGGTGGTA
CTGTTGGAACCACCTAAATCACCAGTTCTGATACCTGCATCCAAAACCTTTTTAACTGCATCTTCAATGG
CCTTACCTTCTTCAGGCAAGTTCAATGACAATTTCAACATCATTGCAGCAGACAAGATAGTGGCGATAGG
GTTGACCTTATTCTTTGGCAAATCTGGAGCAGAACCGTGGCATGGTTCGTACAAACCAAATGCGGTGTTC
TTGTCTGGCAAAGAGGCCAAGGACGCAGATGGCAACAAACCCAAGGAACCTGGGATAACGGAGGCTTCAT
CGGAGATGATATCACCAAACATGTTGCTGGTGATTATAATACCATTTAGGTGGGTTGGGTTCTTAACTAG
GATCATGGCGGCAGAATCAATCAATTGATGTTGAACCTTCAATGTAGGGAATTCGTTCTTGATGGTTTCC
TCCACAGTTTTTCTCCATAATCTTGAAGAGGCCAAAACATTAGCTTTATCCAAGGACCAAATAGGCAATG
GTGGCTCATGTTGTAGGGCCATGAAAGCGGCCATTCTTGTGATTCTTTGCACTTCTGGAACGGTGTATTG
TTCACTATCCCAAGCGACACCATCACCATCGTCTTCCTTTCTCTTACCAAAGTAAATACCTCCCACTAAT
TCTCTGACAACAACGAAGTCAGTACCTTTAGCAAATTGTGGCTTGATTGGAGATAAGTCTAAAAGAGAGT
CGGATGCAAAGTTACATGGTCTTAAGTTGGCGTACAATTGAAGTTCTTTACGGATTTTTAGTAAACCTTG
TTCAGGTCTAACACTACCGGTACCCCATTTAGGACCACCCACAGCACCTAACAAAACGGCATCAGCCTTC
TTGGAGGCTTCCAGCGCCTCATCTGGAAGTGGAACACCTGTAGCATCGATAGCAGCACCACCAATTAAAT
GATTTTCGAAATCGAACTTGACATTGGAACGAACATCAGAAATAGCTTTAAGAACCTTAATGGCTTCGGC
TGTGATTTCTTGACCAACGTGGTCACCTGGCAAAACGACGATCTTCTTAGGGGCAGACATTAGAATGGTA
TATCCTTGAAATATATATATATATATTGCTGAAATGTAAAAGGTAAGAAAAGTTAGAAAGTAAGACGATT
GCTAACCACCTATTGGAAAAAACAATAGGTCCTTAAATAATATTGTCAACTTCAAGTATTGTGATGCAAG
CATTTAGTCATGAACGCTTCTCTATTCTATATGAAAAGCCGGTTCCGGCGCTCTCACCTTTCCTTTTTCT
CCCAATTTTTCAGTTGAAAAAGGTATATGCGTCAGGCGACCTCTGAAATTAACAAAAAATTTCCAGTCAT
CGAATTTGATTCTGTGCGATAGCGCCCCTGTGTGTTCTCGTTATGTTGAGGAAAAAAATAATGGTTGCTA
AGAGATTCGAACTCTTGCATCTTACGATACCTGAGTATTCCCACAGTTAACTGCGGTCAAGATATTTCTT
GAATCAGGCGCCTTAGACCGCTCGGCCAAACAACCAATTACTTGTTGAGAAATAGAGTATAATTATCCTA
TAAATATAACGTTTTTGAACACACATGAACAAGGAAGTACAGGAGACGTCAGGTGGCACTTTTCGGGGAA
ATGTGCGCGGAACCCCTATTTGTTTATTTTTCTAAATACATTCAAATATGTATCCGCTCATGAGACAATA
ACCCTGATAAATGCTTCAATAATATTGAAAAAGGAAGAGTATGAGTATTCAACATTTCCGTGTCGCCCTT
ATTCCCTTTTTTGCGGCATTTTGCCTTCCTGTTTTTGCTCACCCAGAAACGCTGGTGAAAGTAAAAGATG
CTGAAGATCAGTTGGGTGCACGAGTGGGTTACATCGAACTGGATCTCAACAGCGGTAAGATCCTTGAGAG
TTTTCGCCCCGAAGAACGTTTTCCAATGATGAGCACTTTTAAAGTTCTGCTATGTGGCGCGGTATTATCC
CGTATTGACGCCGGGCAAGAGCAACTCGGTCGCCGCATACACTATTCTCAGAATGACTTGGTTGAGTACT
CACCAGTCACAGAAAAGCATCTTACGGATGGCATGACAGTAAGAGAATTATGCAGTGCTGCCATAACCAT
GAGTGATAACACTGCGGCCAACTTACTTCTGACAACGATCGGAGGACCGAAGGAGCTAACCGCTTTTTTG
CACAACATGGGGGATCATGTAACTCGCCTTGATCGTTGGGAACCGGAGCTGAATGAAGCCATACCAAACG
ACGAGCGTGACACCACGATGCCTGTAGCAATGGCAACAACGTTGCGCAAACTATTAACTGGCGAACTACT
TACTCTAGCTTCCCGGCAACAATTAATAGACTGGATGGAGGCGGATAAAGTTGCAGGACCACTTCTGCGC
TCGGCCCTTCCGGCTGGCTGGTTTATTGCTGATAAATCTGGAGCCGGTGAGCGTGGGTCTCGCGGTATCA
TTGCAGCACTGGGGCCAGATGGTAAGCCCTCCCGTATCGTAGTTATCTACACGACGGGGAGTCAGGCAAC
TATGGATGAACGAAATAGACAGATCGCTGAGATAGGTGCCTCACTGATTAAGCATTGGTAACTGTCAGAC
CAAGTTTACTCATATATACTTTAGATTGATTTAAAACTTCATTTTTAATTTAAAAGGATCTAGGTGAAGA
TCCTTTTTGATAATCTCATGACCAAAATCCCTTAACGTGAGTTTTCGTTCCACTGAGCGTCAGACCCCGT
AGAAAAGATCAAAGGATCTTCTTGAGATCCTTTTTTTCTGCGCGTAATCTGCTGCTTGCAAACAAAAAAA
CCACCGCTACCAGCGGTGGTTTGTTTGCCGGATCAAGAGCTACCAACTCTTTTTCCGAAGGTAACTGGCT
TCAGCAGAGCGCAGATACCAAATACTGTTCTTCTAGTGTAGCCGTAGTTAGGCCACCACTTCAAGAACTC
TGTAGCACCGCCTACATACCTCGCTCTGCTAATCCTGTTACCAGTGGCTGCTGCCAGTGGCGATAAGTCG
TGTCTTACCGGGTTGGACTCAAGACGATAGTTACCGGATAAGGCGCAGCGGTCGGGCTGAACGGGGGGTT
CGTGCACACAGCCCAGCTTGGAGCGAACGACCTACACCGAACTGAGATACCTACAGCGTGAGCTATGAGA
AAGCGCCACGCTTCCCGAAGGGAGAAAGGCGGACAGGTATCCGGTAAGCGGCAGGGTCGGAACAGGAGAG
CGCACGAGGGAGCTTCCAGGGGGAAACGCCTGGTATCTTTATAGTCCTGTCGGGTTTCGCCACCTCTGAC
TTGAGCGTCGATTTTTGTGATGCTCGTCAGGGGGGCGGAGCCTATGGAAAAACGCCAGCAACGCGGCCTT
TTTACGGTTCCTGGCCTTTTGCTGGCCTTTTGCTCACATGTTCTTTCCTGCGTTATCCCCTGATTCTGTG
GATAACCGTATTACCGCCTTTGAGTGAGCTGATACCGCTCGCCGCAGCCGAACGACCGAGCGCAGCGAGT
CAGTGAGCGAGGAAGCGGAAGAGCGCCCAATACGCAAACCGCCTCTCCCCGCGCGTTGGCCGATTCATTA
ATGCAGCTGGCACGACAGGTTTCCCGACTGGAAAGCGGGCAGTGAGCGCAACGCAATTAATGTGAGTTAG
CTCACTCATTAGGCACCCCAGGCTTTACACTTTATGCTTCCGGCTCGTATGTTGTGTGGAATTGTGAGCG
GATAACAATTTCACACAGGAAACAGCTATGACCATGATTACGCCAAGCGCGCAATTAACCCTCACTAAAG
GGAACAAAAGCTGGAGCTCCACCGCGGTGGCGGCC
Features (pLannotate 1.2.2; 25 found; start..end, strand, type, name):
     22..665     +  promoter       GAP promoter: S. cerevisiae TDH3; promoter for glyceraldehyde-3-phosphate dehydrogenase
    671..715     +  misc_feature   MCS (fragment): pBluescript multiple cloning site
    717..1835    +  CDS            LYS1: LYS1_YEAST - Experimental evidence at protein level: Swiss-Prot protein existence level 1. Catalyzes the NAD(+)-dependent cleavage of saccharopine to L- lysine and 2-oxoglutarate, the final step in the alpha-aminoadipate (AAA) pathway for lysine biosynthesis. From Saccharomyces cerevisiae (strain ATCC 204508 / S288c) (Baker's yeast).
   1863..2576    +  CDS            GFP: Aequoria victoria green fluorescent protein
   2597..2784    +  terminator     ADH1 terminator: S. cerevisiae ADH1; transcription terminator for the S. cerevisiae alcohol dehydrogenase 1 (ADH1) gene
   2789..2807    -  promoter       T7 promoter: promoter for bacteriophage T7 RNA polymerase
   2815..2970    +  CDS            lacZα (fragment): LacZα fragment of β-galactosidase; lacZ fragment
   2974..3402    +  rep_origin     f1 ori (sequence partly withheld): f1 bacteriophage origin of replication; arrow indicates direction of (+) strand synthesis
   3430..3481    -  misc_feature   bom (fragment): basis of mobility region from pBR322
   3637..5349    -  CDS            ADE2: PUR6_YEAST - Experimental evidence at protein level: Swiss-Prot protein existence level 1. From Saccharomyces cerevisiae (strain ATCC 204508 / S288c) (Baker's yeast).
   5350..5725    -  promoter       ADE2 promoter: S. cerevisiae ADE2
   5736..5849    +  rep_origin     f1 ori (fragment): f1 bacteriophage origin of replication; arrow indicates direction of (+) strand synthesis
   5850..5949    -  misc_feature   bom (fragment): basis of mobility region from pBR322
   6051..6086    -  CDS            rop (fragment): Rop protein, which maintains plasmids at low copy number; rop
   6399..7493    -  CDS            LEU2: 3-isopropylmalate dehydrogenase, required for leucine biosynthesis; S. cerevisiae LEU2; yeast auxotrophic marker
   7494..7901    -  promoter       LEU2 promoter: S. cerevisiae LEU2
   8069..8173    +  promoter       AmpR promoter: bla
   8174..9034    +  CDS            AmpR: β-lactamase; bla; confers resistance to ampicillin, carbenicillin, and related antibiotics
   9205..9793    +  rep_origin     ori: high-copy-number ColE1/pMB1/pBR322/pUC origin of replication
   9976..10068   +  CDS            lacI (fragment): lac repressor; lacI; The lac repressor binds to the lac operator to inhibit transcription in E. coli. This inhibition can be relieved by adding lactose or isopropyl-β-D-thiogalactopyranoside (IPTG).
  10081..10102   +  protein_bind   CAP binding site: CAP binding activates transcription in the presence of cAMP. E. coli catabolite activator protein
  10117..10147   +  promoter       lac promoter: promoter for the E. coli lac operon
  10155..10171   +  protein_bind   lac operator: The lac repressor binds to the lac operator to inhibit transcription in E. coli. This inhibition can be relieved by adding lactose or isopropyl-β-D-thiogalactopyranoside (IPTG). lac repressor encoded by lacI
  10216..10234   +  promoter       T3 promoter: promoter for bacteriophage T3 RNA polymerase
  10247..3       +  misc_feature   MCS (fragment) (across the origin): pBluescript multiple cloning site
