[The description below was written by a language model from this plasmid's Addgene catalogue record and pLannotate feature annotations shown in this document.]
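Description:
pRH3046 is a yeast integrating plasmid (YIp) of about 10.3 kb, built on the pRH3022 backbone for expression in Saccharomyces cerevisiae. No yeast replication origin or centromere is annotated, which fits its designation as an integrating vector that must recombine into the genome to be maintained. It carries two yeast markers, ADE2 and LEU2, each with its native promoter. These provide selection by adenine or leucine prototrophy and regions of homology for chromosomal integration, although the record does not say which locus is targeted. In E. coli the plasmid replicates from a high-copy ColE1/pUC-type origin and is selected with ampicillin through the bla gene. pBluescript-derived remnants are also present, including an f1 origin, T3 and T7 promoters, lac regulatory elements, a lacZα fragment and partial multiple cloning sites.

The payload is a single expression cassette in which the strong constitutive TDH3 (GAP) promoter drives the LYS1 coding sequence fused in frame at its C-terminus to GFP, followed by the ADH1 terminator. LYS1 encodes saccharopine dehydrogenase, which catalyses the final step of lysine biosynthesis in the alpha-aminoadipate pathway. Here it carries a W151L substitution. The catalogue describes the construct as belonging to a set of protein quality control substrates and associated controls, from a study of functional-but-degraded proteins. The GFP tag allows steady-state levels and turnover of the mutant protein to be followed by fluorescence, for example to compare its stability across yeast strains with different degradation machinery. The record does not spell out whether this particular plasmid serves as the substrate or the control.
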