Addgene plasmid #210156: pRH3046
Purpose: Protein quality control substrate and associated control YIp ADE2-LEU2 pTDH3::lys1-W151L-GFP::tADH1
Depositing lab: Randy Hampton. Depositing organization: University of California, San Diego (UCSD). Publication: Exploring the "misfolding problem" by systematic discovery and analysis of functional-but-degraded proteins. Flagg MP, Lam B, Lam DK, Le TM, Kao A, Slaiwa YI, Hampton RY. Mol Biol Cell. 2023 Dec 1;34(13):ar125. doi: 10.1091/mbc.E23-06-0248. Epub 2023 Sep 20. PubMed 37729018.
Backbone
  Vector backbone: pRH3022
  Vector type: Yeast Expression
Growth in bacteria
  Bacterial resistance: Ampicillin, 100 μg/mL
  Growth temperature: 37°C
  Growth strain: DH5alpha
  Copy number: High Copy
Gene/Insert
  Gene/Insert name: YIp ADE2-LEU2 pTDH3::lys1-W151L-GFP::tADH1
  Species: S. cerevisiae (budding yeast)
  Mutation: W151L
  Entrez Gene: LYS1 (a.k.a. YIR034C)
  Cloning method: Gibson Cloning
Terms and licenses: Academic/Nonprofit Terms; Industry Terms: Not Available to Industry
How to cite: pRH3046 was a gift from Randy Hampton (Addgene plasmid # 210156 ; http://n2t.net/addgene:210156 ; RRID:Addgene_210156)
